Addgene plasmid #88846: Px461-Cas9n-Trp53-sgRNA-alpha
Purpose: CRISPR KO of Trp53
Depositing lab: Joan Massague. Publication: The p53 Family Coordinates Wnt and Nodal Inputs in Mesendodermal Differentiation of Embryonic Stem Cells. Wang Q, Zou Y, Nowotschin S, Kim SY, Li QV, Soh CL, Su J, Zhang C, Shu W, Xi Q, Huangfu D, Hadjantonakis AK, Massague J. Cell Stem Cell. 2017 Jan 5;20(1):70-86. doi: 10.1016/j.stem.2016.10.002. Epub 2016 Nov 23. PubMed 27889317.
Backbone
  Vector backbone: pSpCas9n(BB)-2A-GFP (PX461)
  Vector type: Mammalian Expression, CRISPR
Growth in bacteria
  Bacterial resistance: Ampicillin, 100 μg/mL
  Growth temperature: 37°C
  Growth strain: DH5alpha
  Copy number: Unknown
Gene/Insert
  Gene/Insert name: Trp53
  gRNA/shRNA sequence: ACCCTGTCACCGAGACCCC
  Species: M. musculus (mouse)
  Entrez Gene: Trp53 (a.k.a. Tp53, bbl, bfy, bhy, p44, p53)
Terms and licenses: Academic/Nonprofit Terms; Industry Terms: Not Available to Industry
How to cite: Px461-Cas9n-Trp53-sgRNA-alpha was a gift from Joan Massague (Addgene plasmid # 88846 ; http://n2t.net/addgene:88846 ; RRID:Addgene_88846)
