[The description below was written by a language model from this plasmid's Addgene catalogue record.]
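Description:
Px461-Cas9n-Trp53-sgRNA-alpha is a mammalian expression CRISPR plasmid built on the pSpCas9n(BB)-2A-GFP (PX461) backbone and designed to knock out the mouse Trp53 gene, which encodes the p53 tumour suppressor. It is propagated in E. coli under ampicillin selection; the record lists the copy number as unknown and no feature table is provided, so the origin of replication and the promoters are not explicitly documented here.

The insert is a single guide RNA spacer targeting Trp53, cloned into the guide scaffold position of the backbone. As its name indicates, this backbone encodes the nickase form of Streptococcus pyogenes Cas9 (Cas9n), linked through a 2A self-cleaving peptide to GFP. The 2A element allows the nickase and the fluorescent reporter to be produced from one transcript as separate proteins, so GFP fluorescence marks transfected cells and can be used to enrich or sort them. In vectors of this family the guide is generally transcribed from a Pol III promoter, with the Cas9 cassette driven by a separate Pol II promoter, although the record itself does not state these parts.

Because Cas9n cuts only one DNA strand, a single guide produces a nick rather than a double-strand break. Nickase constructs are therefore normally used in pairs, with two offset guides on opposite strands creating a staggered break that is repaired with disruptive indels while reducing off-target cleavage. The "alpha" suffix suggests this plasmid is one member of such a set, though the record does not name a partner. The associated work concerns the p53 family in mesendodermal differentiation of embryonic stem cells.
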