>Addgene plasmid #88846 | Px461-Cas9n-Trp53-sgRNA-alpha | addgene partial sequence | sequence record 175005 | Addgene Partial NGS Result
GGCGGGAGTCGCTGCGCGCTGCCTTCGCCCCGTGCCCCGCTCCGCCGCCGCCTCGCGCCGCCCGCCCCGG
CTCTGACTGACCGCGTTACTCCCACAGGTGAGCGGGCGGGACGGCCCTTCTCCTCCGGGCTGTAATTAGC
TGAGCAAGAGGTAAGGGTTTAAGGGATGGTTGGTTGGTGGGGTATTAATGTTTAATTACCTGGAGCACCT
GCCTGAAATCACTTTTTTTCAGGTTGGACCGGTGCCACCATGGACTATAAGGACCACGACGGAGACTACA
AGGATCATGATATTGATTACAAAGACGATGACGATAAGATGGCCCCAAAGAAGAAGCGGAAGGTCGGTAT
CCACGGAGTCCCAGCAGCCGACAAGAAGTACAGCATCGGCCTGGCCATCGGCACCAACTCTGTGGGCTGG
GCCGTGATCACCGACGAGTACAAGGTGCCCAGCAAGAAATTCAAGGTGCTGGGCAACACCGACCGGCACA
GCATCAAGAAGAACCTGATCGGAGCCCTGCTGTTCGACAGCGGCGAAACAGCCGAGGCCACCCGGCTGAA
GAGAACCGCCAGAAGAAGATACACCAGACGGAAGAACCGGATCTGCTATCTGCAAGAGATCTTCAGCAAC
GAGATGGCCAAGGTGGACGACAGCTTCTTCCACAGACTGGAAGAGTCCTTCCTGGTGGAAGAGGATAAGA
AGCACGAGCGGCACCCCATCTTCGGCAACATCGTGGACGAGGTGGCCTACCACGAGAAGTACCCCACCAT
CTACCACCTGAGAAAGAAACTGGTGGACAGCACCGACAAGGCCGACCTGCGGCTGATCTATCTGGCCCTG
GCCCACATGATCAAGTTCCGGGGCCACTTCCTGATCGAGGGCGACCTGAACCCCGACAACAGCGACGTGG
ACAAGCTGTTCATCCAGCTGGTGCAGACCTACAACCAGCTGTTCGAGGAAAACCCCATCAACGCCAGCGG
CGTGGACGCCAAGGCCATCCTGTCTGCCAGACTGAGCAAGAGCAGACGGCTGGAAAATCTGATCGCCCAG
CTGCCCGGCGAGAAGAAGAATGGCCTGTTCGGCAACCTGATTGCCCTGAGCCTGGGCCTGACCCCCAACT
TCAAGAGCAACTTCGACCTGGCCGAGGATGCCAAACTGCAGCTGAGCAAGGACACCTACGACGACGACCT
GGACAACCTGCTGGCCCAGATCGGCGACCAGTACGCCGACCTGTTTCTGGCCGCCAAGAACCTGTCCGAC
GCCATCCTGCTGAGCGACATCCTGAGAGTGAACACCGAGATCACCAAGGCCCCCCTGAGCGCCTCTATGA
TCAAGAGATACGACGAGCACCACCAGGACCTGACCCTGCTGAAAGCTCTCGTGCGGCAGCAGCTGCCTGA
GAAGTACAAAGAGATTTTCTTCGACCAGAGCAAGAACGGCTACGCCGGCTACATTGACGGCGGAGCCAGC
CAGGAAGAGTTCTACAAGTTCATCAAGCCCATCCTGGAAAAGATGGACGGCACCGAGGAACTGCTCGTGA
AGCTGAACAGAGAGGACCTGCTGCGGAAGCAGCGGACCTTCGACAACGGCAGCATCCCCCACCAGATCCA
CCTGGGAGAGCTGCACGCCATTCTGCGGCGGCAGGAAGATTTTTACCCATTCCTGAAGGACAACCGGGAA
AAGATCGAGAAGATCCTGACCTTCCGCATCCCCTACTACGTGGGCCCTCTGGCCAGGGGAAACAGCAGAT
TCGCCTGGATGACCAGAAAGAGCGAGGAAACCATCACCCCCTGGAACTTCGAGGAAGTGGTGGACAAGGG
CGCTTCCGCCCAGAGCTTCATCGAGCGGATGACCAACTTCGATAAGAACCTGCCCAACGAGAAGGTGCTG
CCCAAGCACAGCCTGCTGTACGAGTACTTCACCGTGTATAACGAGCTGACCAAAGTGAAATACGTGACCG
AGGGAATGAGAAAGCCCGCCTTCCTGAGCGGCGAGCAGAAAAAGGCCATCGTGGACCTGCTGTTCAAGAC
CAACCGGAAAGTGACCGTGAAGCAGCTGAAAGAGGACTACTTCAAGAAAATCGAGTGCTTCGACTCCGTG
GAAATCTCCGGCGTGGAAGATCGGTTCAACGCCTCCCTGGGCACATACCACGATCTGCTGAAAATTATCA
AGGACAAGGACTTCCTGGACAATGAGGAAAACGAGGACATTCTGGAAGATATCGTGCTGACCCTGACACT
GTTTGAGGACAGAGAGATGATCGAGGAACGGCTGAAAACCTATGCCCACCTGTTCGACGACAAAGTGATG
AAGCAGCTGAAGCGGCGGAGATACACCGGCTGGGGCAGGCTGAGCCGGAAGCTGATCAACGGCATCCGGG
ACAAGCAGTCCGGCAAGACAATCCTGGATTTCCTGAAGTCCGACGGCTTCGCCAACAGAAACTTCATGCA
GCTGATCCACGACGACAGCCTGACCTTTAAAGAGGACATCCAGAAAGCCCAGGTGTCCGGCCAGGGCGAT
AGCCTGCACGAGCACATTGCCAATCTGGCCGGCAGCCCCGCCATTAAGAAGGGCATCCTGCAGACAGTGA
AGGTGGTGGACGAGCTCGTGAAAGTGATGGGCCGGCACAAGCCCGAGAACATCGTGATCGAAATGGCCAG
AGAGAACCAGACCACCCAGAAGGGACAGAAGAACAGCCGCGAGAGAATGAAGCGGATCGAAGAGGGCATC
AAAGAGCTGGGCAGCCAGATCCTGAAAGAACACCCCGTGGAAAACACCCAGCTGCAGAACGAGAAGCTGT
ACCTGTACTACCTGCAGAATGGGCGGGATATGTACGTGGACCAGGAACTGGACATCAACCGGCTGTCCGA
CTACGATGTGGACCATATCGTGCCTCAGAGCTTTCTGAAGGACGACTCCATCGACAACAAGGTGCTGACC
AGAAGCGACAAGAACCGGGGCAAGAGCGACAACGTGCCCTCCGAAGAGGTCGTGAAGAAGATGAAGAACT
ACTGGCGGCAGCTGCTGAACGCCAAGCTGATTACCCAGAGAAAGTTCGACAATCTGACCAAGGCCGAGAG
AGGCGGCCTGAGCGAACTGGATAAGGCCGGCTTCATCAAGAGACAGCTGGTGGAAACCCGGCAGATCACA
AAGCACGTGGCACAGATCCTGGACTCCCGGATGAACACTAAGTACGACGAGAATGACAAGCTGATCCGGG
AAGTGAAAGTGATCACCCTGAAGTCCAAGCTGGTGTCCGATTTCCGGAAGGATTTCCAGTTTTACAAAGT
GCGCGAGATCAACAACTACCACCACGCCCACGACGCCTACCTGAACGCCGTCGTGGGAACCGCCCTGATC
AAAAAGTACCCTAAGCTGGAAAGCGAGTTCGTGTACGGCGACTACAAGGTGTACGACGTGCGGAAGATGA
TCGCCAAGAGCGAGCAGGAAATCGGCAAGGCTACCGCCAAGTACTTCTTCTACAGCAACATCATGAACTT
TTTCAAGACCGAGATTACCCTGGCCAACGGCGAGATCCGGAAGCGGCCTCTGATCGAGACAAACGGCGAA
ACCGGGGAGATCGTGTGGGATAAGGGCCGGGATTTTGCCACCGTGCGGAAAGTGCTGAGCATGCCCCAAG
TGAATATCGTGAAAAAGACCGAGGTGCAGACAGGCGGCTTCAGCAAAGAGTCTATCCTGCCCAAGAGGAA
CAGCGATAAGCTGATCGCCAGAAAGAAGGACTGGGACCCTAAGAAGTACGGCGGCTTCGACAGCCCCACC
GTGGCCTATTCTGTGCTGGTGGTGGCCAAAGTGGAAAAGGGCAAGTCCAAGAAACTGAAGAGTGTGAAAG
AGCTGCTGGGGATCACCATCATGGAAAGAAGCAGCTTCGAGAAGAATCCCATCGACTTTCTGGAAGCCAA
GGGCTACAAAGAAGTGAAAAAGGACCTGATCATCAAGCTGCCTAAGTACTCCCTGTTCGAGCTGGAAAAC
GGCCGGAAGAGAATGCTGGCCTCTGCCGGCGAACTGCAGAAGGGAAACGAACTGGCCCTGCCCTCCAAAT
ATGTGAACTTCCTGTACCTGGCCAGCCACTATGAGAAGCTGAAGGGCTCCCCCGAGGATAATGAGCAGAA
ACAGCTGTTTGTGGAACAGCACAAGCACTACCTGGACGAGATCATCGAGCAGATCAGCGAGTTCTCCAAG
AGAGTGATCCTGGCCGACGCTAATCTGGACAAAGTGCTGTCCGCCTACAACAAGCACCGGGATAAGCCCA
TCAGAGAGCAGGCCGAGAATATCATCCACCTGTTTACCCTGACCAATCTGGGAGCCCCTGCCGCCTTCAA
GTACTTTGACACCACCATCGACCGGAAGAGGTACACCAGCACCAAAGAGGTGCTGGACGCCACCCTGATC
CACCAGAGCATCACCGGCCTGTACGAGACACGGATCGACCTGTCTCAGCTGGGAGGCGACAAAAGGCCGG
CGGCCACGAAAAAGGCCGGCCAGGCAAAAAAGAAAAAGGAATTCGGCAGTGGAGAGGGCAGAGGAAGTCT
GCTAACATGCGGTGACGTCGAGGAGAATCCTGGCCCAGTGAGCAAGGGCGAGGAGCTGTTCACCGGGGTG
GTGCCCATCCTGGTCGAGCTGGACGGCGACGTAAACGGCCACAAGTTCAGCGTGTCCGGCGAGGGCGAGG
GCGATGCCACCTACGGCAAGCTGACCCTGAAGTTCATCTGCACCACCGGCAAGCTGCCCGTGCCCTGGCC
CACCCTCGTGACCACCCTGACCTACGGCGTGCAGTGCTTCAGCCGCTACCCCGACCACATGAAGCAGCAC
GACTTCTTCAAGTCCGCCATGCCCGAAGGCTACGTCCAGGAGCGCACCATCTTCTTCAAGGACGACGGCA
ACTACAAGACCCGCGCCGAGGTGAAGTTCGAGGGCGACACCCTGGTGAACCGCATCGAGCTGAAGGGCAT
CGACTTCAAGGAGGACGGCAACATCCTGGGGCACAAGCTGGAGTACAACTACAACAGCCACAACGTCTAT
ATCATGGCCGACAAGCAGAAGAACGGCATCAAGGTGAACTTCAAGATCCGCCACAACATCGAGGACGGCA
GCGTGCAGCTCGCCGACCACTACCAGCAGAACACCCCCATCGGCGACGGCCCCGTGCTGCTGCCCGACAA
CCACTACCTGAGCACCCAGTCCGCCCTGAGCAAAGACCCCAACGAGAAGCGCGATCACATGGTCCTGCTG
GAGTTCGTGACCGCCGCCGGGATCACTCTCGGCATGGACGAGCTGTACAAGGAATTCTAACTAGAGCTCG
CTGATCAGCCTCGACTGTGCCTTCTAGTTGCCAGCCATCTGTTGTTTGCCCCTCCCCCGTGCCTTCCTTG
ACCCTGGAAGGTGCCACTCCCACTGTCCTTTCCTAATAAAATGAGGAAATTGCATCGCATTGTCTGAGTA
GGTGTCATTCTATTCTGGGGGGTGGGGTGGGGCAGGACAGCAAGGGGGAGGATTGGGAAGAGAATAGCAG
GCATGCTGGGGAGCGGCCGCAGGAACCCCTAGTGATGGAGTTGGCCACTCCCTCTCTGCGCGCTCGCTCG
CTCACTGAGGCCGGGCGACCAAAGGTCGCCCGACGCCCGGGCTTTGCCCGGGCGGCCTCAGTGAGCGAGC
GAGCGCGCAGCTGCCTGCAGGGGCGCCTGATGCGGTATTTTCTCCTTACGCATCTGTGCGGTATTTCACA
CCGCATA
[95 nt withheld, positions 5748-5842]
T
[46 nt withheld, positions 5844-5889]
C
[141 nt withheld, positions 5891-6031]
CCTTTGACGTTGGAGTCCACGTTCTTT
[37 nt withheld, positions 6059-6095]
ACTCTATCTCGGGCTATTCTTTTGATTTATAAGGGATTTTGCCGATTTCGGTCTATTGGTTAAAAAATGA
GCTGATTTAACAAAAATTTAACGCGAATTTTAACAAAATATTAACGTTTACAATTTTATGGTGCACTCTC
AGTACAATCTGCTCTGATGCCGCATAGTTAAGCCAGCCCCGACACCCGCCAACACCCGCTGACGCGCCCT
GACGGGCTTGTCTGCTCCCGGCATCCGCTTACAGACAAGCTGTGACCGTCTCCGGGAGCTGCATGTGTCA
GAGGTTTTCACCGTCATCACCGAAACGCGCGAGACGAAAGGGCCTCGTGATACGCCTATTTTTATAGGTT
AATGTCATGATAATAATGGTTTCTTAGACGTCAGGTGGCACTTTTCGGGGAAATGTGCGCGGAACCCCTA
TTTGTTTATTTTTCTAAATACATTCAAATATGTATCCGCTCATGAGACAATAACCCTGATAAATGCTTCA
ATAATATTGAAAAAGGAAGAGTATGAGTATTCAACATTTCCGTGTCGCCCTTATTCCCTTTTTTGCGGCA
TTTTGCCTTCCTGTTTTTGCTCACCCAGAAACGCTGGTGAAAGTAAAAGATGCTGAAGATCAGTTGGGTG
CACGAGTGGGTTACATCGAACTGGATCTCAACAGCGGTAAGATCCTTGAGAGTTTTCGCCCCGAAGAACG
TTTTCCAATGATGAGCACTTTTAAAGTTCTGCTATGTGGCGCGGTATTATCCCGTATTGACGCCGGGCAA
GAGCAACTCGGTCGCCGCATACACTATTCTCAGAATGACTTGGTTGAGTACTCACCAGTCACAGAAAAGC
ATCTTACGGATGGCATGACAGTAAGAGAATTATGCAGTGCTGCCATAACCATGAGTGATAACACTGCGGC
CAACTTACTTCTGACAACGATCGGAGGACCGAAGGAGCTAACCGCTTTTTTGCACAACATGGGGGATCAT
GTAACTCGCCTTGATCGTTGGGAACCGGAGCTGAATGAAGCCATACCAAACGACGAGCGTGACACCACGA
TGCCTGTAGCAATGGCAACAACGTTGCGCAAACTATTAACTGGCGAACTACTTACTCTAGCTTCCCGGCA
ACAATTAATAGACTGGATGGAGGCGGATAAAGTTGCAGGACCACTTCTGCGCTCGGCCCTTCCGGCTGGC
TGGTTTATTGCTGATAAATCTGGAGCCGGTGAGCGTGGAAGCCGCGGTATCATTGCAGCACTGGGGCCAG
ATGGTAAGCCCTCCCGTATCGTAGTTATCTACACGACGGGGAGTCAGGCAACTATGGATGAACGAAATAG
ACAGATCGCTGAGATAGGTGCCTCACTGATTAAGCATTGGTAACTGTCAGACCAAGTTTACTCATATATA
CTTTAGATTGATTTAAAACTTCATTTTTAATTTAAAAGGATCTAGGTGAAGATCCTTTTTGATAATCTCA
TGACCAAAATCCCTTAACGTGAGTTTTCGTTCCACTGAGCGTCAGACCCCGTAGAAAAGATCAAAGGATC
TTCTTGAGATCCTTTTTTTCTGCGCGTAATCTGCTGCTTGCAAACAAAAAAACCACCGCTACCAGCGGTG
GTTTGTTTGCCGGATCAAGAGCTACCAACTCTTTTTCCGAAGGTAACTGGCTTCAGCAGAGCGCAGATAC
CAAATACTGTTCTTCTAGTGTAGCCGTAGTTAGGCCACCACTTCAAGAACTCTGTAGCACCGCCTACATA
CCTCGCTCTGCTAATCCTGTTACCAGTGGCTGCTGCCAGTGGCGATAAGTCGTGTCTTACCGGGTTGGAC
TCAAGACGATAGTTACCGGATAAGGCGCAGCGGTCGGGCTGAACGGGGGGTTCGTGCACACAGCCCAGCT
TGGAGCGAACGACCTACACCGAACTGAGATACCTACAGCGTGAGCTATGAGAAAGCGCCACGCTTCCCGA
AGGGAGAAAGGCGGACAGGTATCCGGTAAGCGGCAGGGTCGGAACAGGAGAGCGCACGAGGGAGCTTCCA
GGGGGAAACGCCTGGTATCTTTATAGTCCTGTCGGGTTTCGCCACCTCTGACTTGAGCGTCGATTTTTGT
GATGCTCGTCAGGGGGGCGGAGCCTATGGAAAAACGCCAGCAACGCGGCCTTTTTACGGTTCCTGGCCTT
TTGCTGGCCTTTTGCTCACATGTGAGGGCCTATTTCCCATGATTCCTTCATATTTGCATATACGATACAA
GGCTGTTAGAGAGATAATTGGAATTAATTTGACTGTAAACACAAAGATATTAGTACAAAATACGTGACGT
AGAAAGTAATAATTTCTTGGGTAGTTTGCAGTTTTAAAATTATGTTTTAAAATGGACTATCATATGCTTA
CCGTAACTTGAAAGTATTTCGATTTCTTGGCTTTATATATCTTGTGGAAAGGACGAAACACCGACCCTGT
CACCGAGACCCCGTTTTAGAGCTAGAAATAGCAAGTTAAAATAAGGCTAGTCCGTTATCAACTTGAAAAA
GTGGCACCGAGTCGGTGCTTTTTTGTTTTAGAGCTAGAAATAGCAAGTTAAAATAAGGCTAGTCCGTTTT
TAGCGCGTGCGCCAATTCTGCAGACAAATGGCTCTAGAGGTACCCGTTACATAACTTACGGTAAATGGCC
CGCCTGGCTGACCGCCCAACGACCCCCGCCCATTGACGTCAATAGTAACGCCAATAGGGACTTTCCATTG
ACGTCAATGGGTGGAGTATTTACGGTAAACTGCCCACTTGGCAGTACATCAAGTGTATCATATGCCAAGT
ACGCCCCCTATTGACGTCAATGACGGTAAATGGCCCGCCTGGCATTGTGCCCAGTACATGACCTTATGGG
ACTTTCCTACTTGGCAGTACATCTACGTATTAGTCATCGCTATTACCATGGTCGAGGTGAGCCCCACGTT
CTGCTTCACTCTCCCCATCTCCCCCCCCTCCCCACCCCCAATTTTGTATTTATTTATTTTTTAATTATTT
TGTGCAGCGATGGGGG
